Addgene plasmid #155351: pSNAPf-hYTHDF1-N
Purpose: Express human YTHDF1(1-359) with a C-terminal SNAP-tag in mammalian cells
Depositing lab: Xiaowei Zhuang. Depositing organization: Harvard University. Publication: m(6)A-binding YTHDF proteins promote stress granule formation. Fu Y, Zhuang X. Nat Chem Biol. 2020 May 25. pii: 10.1038/s41589-020-0524-y. doi: 10.1038/s41589-020-0524-y. PubMed 32451507.
Backbone
  Vector backbone: pSNAPf
  Backbone manufacturer: New England Biolabs
  Vector type: Mammalian Expression
Growth in bacteria
  Bacterial resistance: Ampicillin, 100 μg/mL
  Growth temperature: 37°C
  Growth strain: DH5alpha
  Copy number: Unknown
Gene/Insert
  Gene/Insert name: YTHDF1 (1-359)
  Species: H. sapiens (human)
  GenBank ID: CCDS13511.1
  Promoter: CMV
  Entrez Gene: YTHDF1 (a.k.a. C20orf21, DF1)
  Cloning method: Restriction Enzyme; 5′ cloning site AscI (not destroyed); 3′ cloning site EcoRI (not destroyed)
  Sequencing primers: 5′ T7: TAATACGACTCACTATAG; 3′ pSNAPf-SeqR: GGAGTACTCACCCCAACAGC
Terms and licenses: Academic/Nonprofit Terms; Industry Terms: Not Available to Industry
How to cite: pSNAPf-hYTHDF1-N was a gift from Xiaowei Zhuang (Addgene plasmid # 155351 ; http://n2t.net/addgene:155351 ; RRID:Addgene_155351)
