[The description below was written by a language model from this plasmid's Addgene catalogue record and pLannotate feature annotations shown in this document.]
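Description:
pSNAPf-hYTHDF1-N is a mammalian expression plasmid of about 6.9 kb built on the commercial pSNAPf backbone. It produces the N-terminal portion of human YTHDF1 (residues 1–359) fused at its C-terminus to the SNAP-tag. It is propagated in E. coli through a high-copy ColE1/pUC-type origin and selected with ampicillin via the β-lactamase gene and its own promoter. Short lac promoter/operator, lacI and bom fragments are backbone remnants with no evident role in the design.

Expression is driven by the human CMV immediate-early enhancer and promoter. A T7 promoter sits just upstream of the coding region and also serves as a sequencing primer site. The YTHDF1 fragment was inserted between AscI and EcoRI sites, both retained. It is followed almost immediately by the SNAPf coding sequence, a fast-reacting O6-alkylguanine-DNA-alkyltransferase variant that bonds covalently to benzylguanine derivatives. This allows the fusion protein to be labelled with benzylguanine-conjugated fluorophores or other substrates.

Downstream on the same transcript lie a chimeric intron, an EMCV IRES and the NeoR/KanR gene, ending in SV40 polyadenylation signals. This bicistronic layout couples G418 resistance to expression of the tagged protein, which would permit selection of stably expressing cells. The short annotated HIV-1 LTR and SV40 large T antigen fragments are probably incidental sequence matches rather than functional elements.

The associated publication concerns the role of m6A-binding YTHDF proteins in stress granule formation. The construct is therefore suited to visualising this truncated YTHDF1 fragment in mammalian cells, although the record does not detail specific experiments.
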