Features (pLannotate 1.2.2; 20 found; start..end, strand, type, name):
      1..380     +  enhancer       CMV enhancer: human cytomegalovirus immediate early enhancer
    381..584     +  promoter       CMV promoter: human cytomegalovirus (CMV) immediate early promoter
    580..613     +  LTR            5' LTR (truncated) (fragment): truncated 5' long terminal repeat (LTR) from HIV-1
    629..647     +  promoter       T7 promoter: promoter for bacteriophage T7 RNA polymerase
    704..1780    +  CDS            YTHDF1 (fragment): YTHD1_HUMAN - Also known as C20orf21 From Homo sapiens (Human).
   1790..2335    +  CDS            SNAP-tag®: human O6-alkylguanine-DNA-alkyltransferase variant that forms covalent bonds with benzylguanine derivatives fast-reacting variant, optimized for mammalian expression
   2446..2675    +  intron         chimeric intron: chimera between introns from adenovirus and immunoglobulin heavy chain genes
   2858..3320    +  misc_feature   IRES: internal ribosome entry site (IRES) of the encephalomyocarditis virus (EMCV)
   3356..4159    +  CDS            NeoR/KanR: aminoglycoside phosphotransferase from Tn5; aph(3')-II (or nptII); confers resistance to neomycin, kanamycin, and G418 (Geneticin®)
   4182..4266    +  CDS            large T antigen (fragment): large T antigen from SV40 (simian virus 40)
   4289..4410    +  polyA_signal   SV40 poly(A) signal: SV40 polyadenylation signal
   4421..4472    +  polyA_signal   SV40 poly(A) signal (fragment): SV40 polyadenylation signal
   4536..4552    -  protein_bind   lac operator: The lac repressor binds to the lac operator to inhibit transcription in E. coli. This inhibition can be relieved by adding lactose or isopropyl-β-D-thiogalactopyranoside (IPTG). lac repressor encoded by lacI
   4560..4590    -  promoter       lac promoter: promoter for the E. coli lac operon
   4605..4626    -  protein_bind   CAP binding site: CAP binding activates transcription in the presence of cAMP. E. coli catabolite activator protein
   4639..4731    -  CDS            lacI (fragment): lac repressor; lacI; The lac repressor binds to the lac operator to inhibit transcription in E. coli. This inhibition can be relieved by adding lactose or isopropyl-β-D-thiogalactopyranoside (IPTG).
   4914..5502    -  rep_origin     ori: high-copy-number ColE1/pMB1/pBR322/pUC origin of replication
   5673..6533    -  CDS            AmpR: β-lactamase; bla; confers resistance to ampicillin, carbenicillin, and related antibiotics
   6534..6638    -  promoter       AmpR promoter: bla
   6697..6749    -  misc_feature   bom (fragment): basis of mobility region from pBR322
>Addgene plasmid #155351 | pSNAPf-hYTHDF1-N | addgene full sequence | sequence record 308870 | Addgene NGS Result
GACATTGATTATTGACTAGTTATTAATAGTAATCAATTACGGGGTCATTAGTTCATAGCCCATATATGGA
GTTCCGCGTTACATAACTTACGGTAAATGGCCCGCCTGGCTGACCGCCCAACGACCCCCGCCCATTGACG
TCAATAATGACGTATGTTCCCATAGTAACGCCAATAGGGACTTTCCATTGACGTCAATGGGTGGAGTATT
TACGGTAAACTGCCCACTTGGCAGTACATCAAGTGTATCATATGCCAAGTACGCCCCCTATTGACGTCAA
TGACGGTAAATGGCCCGCCTGGCATTATGCCCAGTACATGACCTTATGGGACTTTCCTACTTGGCAGTAC
ATCTACGTATTAGTCATCGCTATTACCATGGTGATGCGGTTTTGGCAGTACATCAATGGGCGTGGATAGC
GGTTTGACTCACGGGGATTTCCAAGTCTCCACCCCATTGACGTCAATGGGAGTTTGTTTTGGCACCAAAA
TCAACGGGACTTTCCAAAATGTCGTAACAACTCCGCCCCATTGACGCAAATGGGCGGTAGGCGTGTACGG
TGGGAGGTCTATATAAGCAGAGCTCTCTGGCTAACTAGAGAACCCACTGCTTACTGGCTTATCGAAATTA
ATACGACTCACTATAGGGAGACCCAAGCTTGGTACCGAGCTCGGATCGTCGCTAGCGATATCGGCGCGCC
ACCATGTCGGCCACCAGCGTGGACACCCAGAGAACAAAAGGACAAGATAATAAAGTACAAAATGGTTCGT
TACATCAGAAGGATACAGTTCATGACAATGACTTTGAGCCCTACCTTACTGGACAGTCAAATCAGAGTAA
CAGTTACCCCTCAATGAGCGACCCCTACCTGTCCAGCTATTACCCGCCGTCCATTGGATTTCCTTACTCC
CTCAATGAGGCTCCGTGGTCTACTGCAGGGGACCCTCCGATTCCATACCTCACCACCTACGGACAGCTCA
GTAACGGAGACCATCATTTTATGCACGATGCTGTTTTTGGGCAGCCTGGGGGCCTGGGGAACAACATCTA
TCAGCACAGGTTCAATTTTTTCCCTGAAAACCCTGCGTTCTCAGCATGGGGGACAAGTGGGTCTCAAGGT
CAGCAGACCCAGAGCTCCGCGTATGGGAGCAGCTACACCTACCCCCCGAGCTCCCTGGGTGGCACGGTGG
TTGATGGGCAGCCAGGCTTTCACAGCGACACCCTCAGCAAGGCCCCCGGGATGAACAGCCTGGAGCAGGG
CATGGTTGGCCTGAAGATTGGGGACGTCAGCTCCTCCGCCGTCAAGACGGTGGGCTCTGTCGTCAGCAGC
GTGGCACTGACTGGTGTCCTTTCTGGCAACGGTGGGACAAATGTGAACATGCCAGTTTCAAAGCCGACCT
CGTGGGCTGCCATTGCCAGCAAGCCTGCAAAACCACAGCCTAAAATGAAAACAAAGAGCGGGCCTGTCAT
GGGGGGTGGGCTGCCCCCTCCACCCATAAAGCATAACATGGACATTGGCACCTGGGATAACAAGGGGCCT
GTGCCGAAGGCCCCAGTCCCCCAGCAGGCACCCTCTCCACAGGCTGCCCCACAGCCCCAGCAGGTGGCTC
AGCCTCTCCCAGCACAGCCCCCAGCTTTGGCTCAACCGCAGTATCAGAGCCCTCAGCAGCCACCCCAGAC
CCGCTGGGTTGCCCCACGCAACAGAAACGCGGCGTTTGGGCAGAGCGGAGGGGCTGGCAGCGATAGCAAC
TCTCCTGGAAACGTCCAGCCTAATTCTGCCGAATTCACCATGGACAAAGACTGCGAAATGAAGCGCACCA
CCCTGGATAGCCCTCTGGGCAAGCTGGAACTGTCTGGGTGCGAACAGGGCCTGCACCGTATCATCTTCCT
GGGCAAAGGAACATCTGCCGCCGACGCCGTGGAAGTGCCTGCCCCAGCCGCCGTGCTGGGCGGACCAGAG
CCACTGATGCAGGCCACCGCCTGGCTCAACGCCTACTTTCACCAGCCTGAGGCCATCGAGGAGTTCCCTG
TGCCAGCCCTGCACCACCCAGTGTTCCAGCAGGAGAGCTTTACCCGCCAGGTGCTGTGGAAACTGCTGAA
AGTGGTGAAGTTCGGAGAGGTCATCAGCTACAGCCACCTGGCCGCCCTGGCCGGCAATCCCGCCGCCACC
GCCGCCGTGAAAACCGCCCTGAGCGGAAATCCCGTGCCCATTCTGATCCCCTGCCACCGGGTGGTGCAGG
GCGACCTGGACGTGGGGGGCTACGAGGGCGGGCTCGCCGTGAAAGAGTGGCTGCTGGCCCACGAGGGCCA
CAGACTGGGCAAGCCTGGGCTGGGTCCTGCAGGCGGATCCGCGTTTAAACTCGAGGTTAATTAATGAGCG
GCCGCATAGATAACTGATCCAGTGTGCTGGAATTAATTCGCTGTCTGCGAGGGCCAGCTGTTGGGGTGAG
TACTCCCTCTCAAAAGCGGGCATGACTTCTGCGCTAAGATTGTCAGTTTCCAAAAACGAGGAGGATTTGA
TATTCACCTGGCCCGCGGTGATGCCTTTGAGGGTGGCCGCGTCCATCTGGTCAGAAAAGACAATCTTTTT
GTTGTCAAGCTTGAGGTGTGGCAGGCTTGAGATCTGGCCATACACTTGAGTGACAATGACATCCACTTTG
CCTTTCTCTCCACAGGTGTCCACTCCCAGGTCCAACTGCAGGTCGAGCATGCATCTAGGGCGGCCAATTC
CGCCCCTCTCCCCCCCCCCCTCTCCCTCCCCCCCCCCTAACGTTACTGGCCGAAGCCGCTTGGAATAAGG
CCGGTGTGCGTTTGTCTATATGTTATTTTCCACCATATTGCCGTCTTTTGGCAATGTGAGGGCCCGGAAA
CCTGGCCCTGTCTTCTTGACGAGCATTCCTAGGGGTCTTTCCCCTCTCGCCAAAGGAATGCAAGGTCTGT
TGAATGTCGTGAAGGAAGCAGTTCCTCTGGAAGCTTCTTGAAGACAAACAACGTCTGTAGCGACCCTTTG
CAGGCAGCGGAACCCCCCACCTGGCGACAGGTGCCTCTGCGGCCAAAAGCCACGTGTATAAGATACACCT
GCAAAGGCGGCACAACCCCAGTGCCACGTTGTGAGTTGGATAGTTGTGGAAAGAGTCAAATGGCTCTCCT
CAAGCGTATTCAACAAGGGGCTGAAGGATGCCCAGAAGGTACCCCATTGTATGGGATCTGATCTGGGGCC
TCGGTGCACATGCTTTACATGTGTTTAGTCGAGGTTAAAAAAACGTCTAGGCCCCCCGAACCACGGGGAC
GTGGTTTTCCTTTGAAAAACACGATGATAAGCTTGCCACAACCCGGGATAATTCCTGCAGCCAATATGGG
ATCGGCCATTGAACAAGATGGATTGCACGCAGGTTCTCCGGCCGCTTGGGTGGAGAGGCTATTCGGCTAT
GACTGGGCACAACAGACAATCGGCTGCTCTGATGCCGCCGTGTTCCGGCTGTCAGCGCAGGGGCGCCCGG
TTCTTTTTGTCAAGACCGACCTGTCCGGTGCCCTGAATGAACTGCAGGACGAGGCAGCGCGGCTATCGTG
GCTGGCCACGACGGGCGTTCCTTGCGCAGCTGTGCTCGACGTTGTCACTGAAGCGGGAAGGGACTGGCTG
CTATTGGGCGAAGTGCCGGGGCAGGATCTCCTGTCATCTCACCTTGCTCCTGCCGAGAAAGTATCCATCA
TGGCTGATGCAATGCGGCGGCTGCATACGCTTGATCCGGCTACCTGCCCATTCGACCACCAAGCGAAACA
TCGCATCGAGCGAGCACGTACTCGGATGGAAGCCGGTCTTGTCGATCAGGATGATCTGGACGAAGAGCAT
CAGGGGCTCGCGCCAGCCGAACTGTTCGCCAGGCTCAAGGCGCGCATGCCCGACGGCGATGATCTCGTCG
TGACCCATGGCGATGCCTGCTTGCCGAATATCATGGTGGAAAATGGCCGCTTTTCTGGATTCATCGACTG
TGGCCGGCTGGGTGTGGCGGACCGCTATCAGGACATAGCGTTGGCTACCCGTGATATTGCTGAAGAGCTT
GGCGGCGAATGGGCTGACCGCTTCCTCGTGCTTTACGGTATCGCCGCTCCCGATTCGCAGCGCATCGCCT
TCTATCGCCTTCTTGACGAGTTCTTCTGAGGGGATCAATTCTCTAGATAACTGATCATAATCAGCCATAC
CACATTTGTAGAGGTTTTACTTGCTTTAAAAAACCTCCCACACCTCCCCCTGAACCTGAAACATAAAATG
AATGCAATTGTTGTTGTTAACTTGTTTATTGCAGCTTATAATGGTTACAAATAAAGCAATAGCATCACAA
ATTTCACAAATAAAGCATTTTTTTCACTGCATTCTAGTTGTGGTTTGTCCAAACTCATCAATGTATCTTA
ACGCGTCGAGTGCATTCTAGTTGTGGTTTGTCCAAACTCATCAATGTATCTTATCATGTCTGTATACCGT
CGACCTCTAGCTAGAGCTTGGCGTAATCATGGTCATAGCTGTTTCCTGTGTGAAATTGTTATCCGCTCAC
AATTCCACACAACATACGAGCCGGAAGCATAAAGTGTAAAGCCTGGGGTGCCTAATGAGTGAGCTAACTC
ACATTAATTGCGTTGCGCTCACTGCCCGCTTTCCAGTCGGGAAACCTGTCGTGCCAGCTGCATTAATGAA
TCGGCCAACGCGCGGGGAGAGGCGGTTTGCGTATTGGGCGCTCTTCCGCTTCCTCGCTCACTGACTCGCT
GCGCTCGGTCGTTCGGCTGCGGCGAGCGGTATCAGCTCACTCAAAGGCGGTAATACGGTTATCCACAGAA
TCAGGGGATAACGCAGGAAAGAACATGTGAGCAAAAGGCCAGCAAAAGGCCAGGAACCGTAAAAAGGCCG
CGTTGCTGGCGTTTTTCCATAGGCTCCGCCCCCCTGACGAGCATCACAAAAATCGACGCTCAAGTCAGAG
GTGGCGAAACCCGACAGGACTATAAAGATACCAGGCGTTTCCCCCTGGAAGCTCCCTCGTGCGCTCTCCT
GTTCCGACCCTGCCGCTTACCGGATACCTGTCCGCCTTTCTCCCTTCGGGAAGCGTGGCGCTTTCTCATA
GCTCACGCTGTAGGTATCTCAGTTCGGTGTAGGTCGTTCGCTCCAAGCTGGGCTGTGTGCACGAACCCCC
CGTTCAGCCCGACCGCTGCGCCTTATCCGGTAACTATCGTCTTGAGTCCAACCCGGTAAGACACGACTTA
TCGCCACTGGCAGCAGCCACTGGTAACAGGATTAGCAGAGCGAGGTATGTAGGCGGTGCTACAGAGTTCT
TGAAGTGGTGGCCTAACTACGGCTACACTAGAAGAACAGTATTTGGTATCTGCGCTCTGCTGAAGCCAGT
TACCTTCGGAAAAAGAGTTGGTAGCTCTTGATCCGGCAAACAAACCACCGCTGGTAGCGGTGGTTTTTTT
GTTTGCAAGCAGCAGATTACGCGCAGAAAAAAAGGATCTCAAGAAGATCCTTTGATCTTTTCTACGGGGT
CTGACGCTCAGTGGAACGAAAACTCACGTTAAGGGATTTTGGTCATGAGATTATCAAAAAGGATCTTCAC
CTAGATCCTTTTAAATTAAAAATGAAGTTTTAAATCAATCTAAAGTATATATGAGTAAACTTGGTCTGAC
AGTTACCAATGCTTAATCAGTGAGGCACCTATCTCAGCGATCTGTCTATTTCGTTCATCCATAGTTGCCT
GACTCCCCGTCGTGTAGATAACTACGATACGGGAGGGCTTACCATCTGGCCCCAGTGCTGCAATGATACC
GCGAGACCCACGCTCACCGGCTCCAGATTTATCAGCAATAAACCAGCCAGCCGGAAGGGCCGAGCGCAGA
AGTGGTCCTGCAACTTTATCCGCCTCCATCCAGTCTATTAATTGTTGCCGGGAAGCTAGAGTAAGTAGTT
CGCCAGTTAATAGTTTGCGCAACGTTGTTGCCATTGCTACAGGCATCGTGGTGTCACGCTCGTCGTTTGG
TATGGCTTCATTCAGCTCCGGTTCCCAACGATCAAGGCGAGTTACATGATCCCCCATGTTGTGCAAAAAA
GCGGTTAGCTCCTTCGGTCCTCCGATCGTTGTCAGAAGTAAGTTGGCCGCAGTGTTATCACTCATGGTTA
TGGCAGCACTGCATAATTCTCTTACTGTCATGCCATCCGTAAGATGCTTTTCTGTGACTGGTGAGTACTC
AACCAAGTCATTCTGAGAATAGTGTATGCGGCGACCGAGTTGCTCTTGCCCGGCGTCAATACGGGATAAT
ACCGCGCCACATAGCAGAACTTTAAAAGTGCTCATCATTGGAAAACGTTCTTCGGGGCGAAAACTCTCAA
GGATCTTACCGCTGTTGAGATCCAGTTCGATGTAACCCACTCGTGCACCCAACTGATCTTCAGCATCTTT
TACTTTCACCAGCGTTTCTGGGTGAGCAAAAACAGGAAGGCAAAATGCCGCAAAAAAGGGAATAAGGGCG
ACACGGAAATGTTGAATACTCATACTCTTCCTTTTTCAATATTATTGAAGCATTTATCAGGGTTATTGTC
TCATGAGCGGATACATATTTGAATGTATTTAGAAAAATAAACAAATAGGGGTTCCGCGCACATTTCCCCG
AAAAGTGCCACCTGACGTCGACGGATCGGGAGATCTCCCGATCCCCTATGGTGCACTCTCAGTACAATCT
GCTCTGATGCCGCATAGTTAAGCCAGTATCTGCTCCCTGCTTGTGTGTTGGAGGTCGCTGAGTAGTGCGC
GAGCAAAATTTAAGCTACAACAAGGCAAGGCTTGACCGACAATTGCATGAAGAATCTGCTTAGGGTTAGG
CGTTTTGCGCTGCTTCGCGATGTACGGGCCAGATATACGCGTT
