>Addgene plasmid #155351 | pSNAPf-hYTHDF1-N | depositor partial sequence | sequence record 300668 | Insert sequence
ATGTCGGCCACCAGCGTGGACACCCAGAGAACAAAAGGACAAGATAATAAAGTACAAAATGGTTCGTTAC
ATCAGAAGGATACAGTTCATGACAATGACTTTGAGCCCTACCTTACTGGACAGTCAAATCAGAGTAACAG
TTACCCCTCAATGAGCGACCCCTACCTGTCCAGCTATTACCCGCCGTCCATTGGATTTCCTTACTCCCTC
AATGAGGCTCCGTGGTCTACTGCAGGGGACCCTCCGATTCCATACCTCACCACCTACGGACAGCTCAGTA
ACGGAGACCATCATTTTATGCACGATGCTGTTTTTGGGCAGCCTGGGGGCCTGGGGAACAACATCTATCA
GCACAGGTTCAATTTTTTCCCTGAAAACCCTGCGTTCTCAGCATGGGGGACAAGTGGGTCTCAAGGTCAG
CAGACCCAGAGCTCCGCGTATGGGAGCAGCTACACCTACCCCCCGAGCTCCCTGGGTGGCACGGTGGTTG
ATGGGCAGCCAGGCTTTCACAGCGACACCCTCAGCAAGGCCCCCGGGATGAACAGCCTGGAGCAGGGCAT
GGTTGGCCTGAAGATTGGGGACGTCAGCTCCTCCGCCGTCAAGACGGTGGGCTCTGTCGTCAGCAGCGTG
GCACTGACTGGTGTCCTTTCTGGCAACGGTGGGACAAATGTGAACATGCCAGTTTCAAAGCCGACCTCGT
GGGCTGCCATTGCCAGCAAGCCTGCAAAACCACAGCCTAAAATGAAAACAAAGAGCGGGCCTGTCATGGG
GGGTGGGCTGCCCCCTCCACCCATAAAGCATAACATGGACATTGGCACCTGGGATAACAAGGGGCCTGTG
CCGAAGGCCCCAGTCCCCCAGCAGGCACCCTCTCCACAGGCTGCCCCACAGCCCCAGCAGGTGGCTCAGC
CTCTCCCAGCACAGCCCCCAGCTTTGGCTCAACCGCAGTATCAGAGCCCTCAGCAGCCACCCCAGACCCG
CTGGGTTGCCCCACGCAACAGAAACGCGGCGTTTGGGCAGAGCGGAGGGGCTGGCAGCGATAGCAACTCT
CCTGGAAACGTCCAGCCTAATTCTGCC
